>Addgene plasmid #202711 | pWR16 | addgene full sequence | sequence record 409745 | Addgene NGS Result
CCAATGATACCGGTGCGATCGTGGGCCCTAGTACTTCCCTCGAGCCGTACACTTATTGTTAACTATGAAA
CATATACTTATGGACAAGGTTCACTGATTTGGACTGAAAAGCAAAAACGAGAAATGAGTCAACGTCTGAG
ATCAATCCCTAGACCACCCGGGAAGGTCATGTGTTTCATGAAGTACGATAAGGTTGGTAACCGATTGACT
CATTGGTTCGTGGCGGAGAAGTACGCAGAGTAAAACCGGGGCCGATTCGTGGTAAATTCTGGAATGATCC
AGAGGCGCGACATTTATGCAGACAATTTGTGTTTTGTCGCAAACGATGTTATAGCGAAATTTTTCACTCT
GTCAGATAAATGGATTTTGTCAAAAGGGGGAAGTAGAAGGAGAATGGGCCCGAGATGTTCTGCCAAATTC
TCAGTAGCATAATGTGAAAGAAGCCCTTACATTGTCCAGCCTCTGGCATCATTAAAAACCGTAGCGGAAA
CCAATTGTCTCTGTTCTTCCCTGGCACACCCTGGTAGCCCCACCCAGTTGTAGTACATCTCACACGCTGG
CAACTTGGGACAATCAGCAACTTTTTTTTCTTTTAATTTTTTCAGCGCGACATTTTGCCTCTTCTGCGAG
AACAGACTTTTTCACCTCCATCTCACCCCCCTTTGCACTTATATAAATTGGACCAGTTCCTCCCATTGTA
GAAAAAATTTTGCTGGACCTTTTTCTCTTTTTTTTGTCCTTTAGTTTCATACAATCTAAGTCTATCTACA
TGTACAATGGGTAAAAAGCCTGAACTCACCGCGACCTCTGTCGAGAAGTTTTTGATCGAAAAGTTCGACA
GCGTCTCCGACTTGATGCAGCTCTCGGAGGGCGAAGAATCTCGTGCTTTCAGCTTCGATGTAGGAGGGCG
TGGATATGTCTTGCGGGTAAATAGCTGCGCCGATGGTTTCTACAAAGATCGTTATGTTTATCGGCACTTT
GCATCGGCCGCGCTCCCGATTCCGGAAGTGCTTGACATTGGGGAGTTCAGCGAGAGCTTGACCTATTGCA
TCTCCCGCCGTGCACAGGGTGTCACGTTGCAAGACTTGCCTGAAACCGAATTGCCCGCTGTTTTGCAGCC
GGTCGCGGAGGCCATGGATGCGATCGCTGCGGCCGATCTTAGCCAGACGAGCGGGTTCGGCCCATTCGGA
CCGCAAGGAATCGGTCAATACACTACATGGCGTGATTTCATTTGCGCGATTGCTGATCCCCATGTGTATC
ACTGGCAAACTGTGATGGACGACACCGTCAGTGCGTCCGTCGCGCAGGCTCTCGATGAGTTGATGCTTTG
GGCCGAGGACTGCCCCGAAGTCCGGCACCTCGTGCACGCGGATTTCGGCTCCAACAATGTCTTGACGGAC
AATGGCCGCATAACAGCGGTCATTGACTGGAGCGAGGCGATGTTCGGGGATTCCCAATACGAGGTCGCCA
ACATCTTCTTCTGGAGGCCGTGGTTGGCTTGTATGGAGCAGCAGACGCGCTACTTCGAGCGGAGGCATCC
GGAGCTTGCAGGATCGCCACGGCTCCGGGCGTATATGCTCCGCATTGGTCTTGACCAACTCTATCAGAGC
TTGGTTGACGGCAATTTCGATGATGCAGCTTGGGCGCAGGGTCGATGCGACGCAATCGTCCGATCCGGAG
CCGGGACTGTCGGGCGTACACAAATCGCCCGCAGAAGCGCGGCCGTCTGGACCGATGGCTGTGTAGAAGT
ACTCGCCGATAGTGGAAACCGACGCCCCAGCACTCGTCCGAGGGCAAAGGAATAAGCGGCCGCTAACCAC
TTGCAAAATCCTTTGTATTCTTGTTCTGCAAACATTTTGTCCAATCTCTTATCTTTCTACGATGTTGAAG
AACATACATTTTTGTTAGTCCAGCTTGTTATCCTTTTTTTATTAAATAAAAAATTTTATTGTTAAAGTTG
TTTTTCTTCTTTGTCTGTCCTGTTTTAACTCATATATATTCTATATATTACAGAAAGAAAGTAGATCATC
TAAAATAAACATTTATTTGATGAGACAAAGTAGGTTTTTTAGAATACAATGTAGCATCCTCTAATATACA
ATAGAGTTGTTTTATAAAAGCGATACATTTAATATTATGACAGGACTGGTGAAGTGTATAGAATTGTGCT
AATCTGGCAAACGAACCCAAGAAGACGTTAAAGCAAATAGTGCATTTTGTATTACAATCAAGTTCGTCGA
CCATGCATTAGATCTTGCATGCCTCTAGAACCTAGGTGGCGCCACAGCTGTGGATCCTCGTTAGTATTTC
CGTGAAGGCAGCCATTGTGAAAATTGAACATCACCTGAGGTATTTTAGCCACCAGAAGCGGCGGTACGGA
AGAAAGTGTGTACGATGGTTGGTGGTGGAATTGCGTGCATGCCTGATGGGGCAATATTAATTAGATAGAG
CTTTGGTGATATTAGTGGATAATAGAATTCACAGAGAAGACATCAGGAGCAATTTCCAAGAGCCATTGAT
GATGTAATTGCCCCAACAGCAAGATTCAGATCTGACAATTGACCACCGTTTTGTAGAAGCAAAAAATCGT
AGATTATCACCAAGAGGGTTTTTCACCGAACCAGCAAATAGAAACTATGCCGTAGAACTCGCCCAGGCTT
TTTTGCTAGCACTTTCCAGCAGTAGAACCGTCCAATTAAGTCAACAGGAACCATTGAGGTCGAGCCCAAC
CACCTGAACCCCCTCACGGTCGTGTCCCTATTATTGATCCAGAGGGTGCCAGTTTCGGTAGCCAATATTG
GTTCATGGGTTTCTATGGCCCGGAGTGAGTTTGCAGGTTGGCCCCGGCGCCGTCTGCAGGATGGGAGTTA
TAGCGGCCAAACTTCACATTTCGAAATCCTGCTGCAGCCAATCTGAAGAATTAATATAAATTCGTGTCGA
ATCGCCGTCTGTGAAATTTCAGTACTTGATTTTCTTTTCTTCTTCTTTTTCTCTTTTGTTTCTTCAGAAT
CAATACACATTTTTTCTTCCCTATAAACAATTCATCGGTACCATGGTGAAGCGTGAGAAAAATGTCATCT
ATGGCCCTGAGCCTCTCCATCCTTTGGAGGATTTGACTGCCGGCGAAATGTTGTTTCGTGCTCTCCGCAA
GCACTCTCATTTGCCTCAAGCCTTGGTCGATGTGGTCGGCGATGAATCTTTGAGCTACAAGGAGTTTTTT
GAGGCAACCGTCTTGTTGGCTCAGTCCCTCCACAATTGTGGCTACAAGATGAACGACGTCGTTAGTATCT
GTGCTGAAAACAATACCCGTTTCTTCATTCCAGTCATCGCCGCATGGTATATCGGTATGATCGTGGCTCC
AGTCAACGAGAGCTACATTCCCGACGAATTGTGTAAAGTCATGGGTATCTCTAAGCCACAGATTGTCTTC
ACCACTAAGAATATTTTGAACAAAGTCTTGGAAGTCCAAAGCCGCACCAACTTTATTAAGCGTATCATCA
TCTTGGACACTGTGGAGAATATTCACGGTTGCGAATCTTTGCCTAATTTCATCTCTCGCTATTCAGACGG
CAACATCGCAAACTTTAAACCACTCCACTTCGACCCTGTGGAACAAGTTGCAGCCATTTTGTGTAGCAGC
GGTACTACTGGACTCCCAAAGGGAGTCATGCAGACCCATCAAAACATTTGCGTGCGTTTGATCCATGCTC
TCGATCCACGTGTGGGCACTCAGTTGATTCCTGGTGTCACCGTCTTGGTCTACTTGCCTTTCTTCCATGC
TTTCGGCTTTAGCATTACTTTGGGTTACTTTATGGTCGGTCTCCGCGTGATTATGTTCCGCCGTTTTGAT
CAGGAGGCTTTCTTGAAAGCCATCCAAGATTATGAAGTCCGCAGTGTCATCAACGTGCCTAGCGTGATCT
TGTTTTTGTCTAAGAGCCCACTCGTGGACAAGTACGACTTGTCTTCATTGCGTGAATTGTGTTGCGGTGC
CGCTCCATTGGCTAAGGAGGTCGCTGAAGTGGCCGCCAAACGCTTGAATCTTCCAGGTATTCGTTGTGGC
TTCGGCCTCACCGAATCTACCAGCGCTAACATTCACTCTCTCGGTGATGAGTTTAAGAGCGGCTCTTTGG
GCCGTGTCACTCCACTCATGGCTGCTAAGATCGCTGATCGCGAAACTGGTAAGGCTTTGGGTCCGAACCA
AGTGGGCGAGTTGTGTATCAAAGGCCCTATGGTGAGCAAGGGTTATGTCAATAACGTTGAAGCTACCAAG
GAGGCCATCGACGACGACGGCTGGTTGCATTCTGGTGATTTTGGATATTACGACGAAGATGAGCATTTTT
ACGTCGTGGATCGTTACAAGGAGTTGATCAAATACAAGGGTAGCCAGGTTGCTCCAGCTGAGTTGGAGGA
GATTTTGTTGAAAAATCCATGCATTCGCGATGTCGCTGTGGTCGGCATTCCTGATTTGGAGGCCGGCGAA
TTGCCTTCTGCTTTCGTTGTCAAGCAGCCTGGTAAAGAAATTACCGCCAAAGAAGTGTATGATTACTTGG
CTGAACGTGTGAGCCATACTAAGTACTTGCGTGGCGGCGTGCGTTTTGTTGACTCCATCCCTCGTAACGT
AACAGGCAAAATTACCCGCAAGGAGTTGTTGAAACAATTGTTGGAGAAGGCCGGCGGTTAGCTTAAGCAT
TTTAGACAAGTGCCTATTTATTCAGATTGATTTTTTATATTGAATATGGATGTTGATTACGACTTGTGTT
ACGAAGCATGAACATGTGATTTGAAAAAGTGTTTACGAATAAAAGAACTTTTTTTGCAACCGTTGCTAGT
TGAAGTGTAGACTCTGAATGCGAAGGGTTGCAAATGTGCCCAGTAGAAAAAATATTCCATATTTTTCTGA
ACTTAATTCAATGAAATACGAGTATTACTACAACTGCCAATATCGGAACAATTTAACGAGAGCAAGCTAT
ATAAAATGAATGTTCATTTACACAAGCTAGAACCAAAACTTGAATTAAAATTTAACATAACTAAATGTAA
CTAGATAAAAGAGAGACATAACCAAACGTTCAGAAGGCAGAAGAATTCAGTTAACTCCTGCAGGAATCGA
TTGGCCGGCCTCACGTGGACGCGTTATTAATCGTTTAAACCTACGTAACCGCGGCTTAATTAAAGCTAGC
CAGCGCTTGAGCTCAGTACGAACAAGAGAATGAAAAGCTCGGTTCGAATCAAGACATAACTTACTTCAAG
GACTTGGTGGAACTTTCCAAGAAATCAATATCATTGACTTCTGAATTATCTGCTGTGATAAAGAGACCAG
AATTCAAGGGCAAGGAGTTGACCTACACATTGATTCAAGCATTGGCACACCAGTGTTTCAATCCATGTCG
CGATGTTCGTTCCTTTGCTTTGAACCCCTTGCAAGCAATGGTTTTATCTATTGACATCAACGAAGAGTTA
ACTGCATTTGGAATATTCGAGTATGGATTGTTTCCATTGTTATCGGAATTGTCCAAGAGTGAAGTTTTGC
AAACCGATATTCACGGTTTTGTCAAGACGCAGACTGAAACATTGACCTTGGTCAGCAAGGTTTATCTTCA
CTACTGTGTCGACTTGAAGCAGGAAGAAACTGACGGTGTTTGGTTAGGAATATTGGATAACTTTATTACA
TTCCACGACCAAGAAAGCAAGCTCAAGAAAGAGAATTCGTTCAAAGAAGCAGGAGCCGAATTACTCAAAA
ACATGATTCTAGTACTACAAGACAATGGTACTTTGAGCAAGGACAAAGAGATCCTCTGGAACGAATCATG
GCTGAAGATAGATAAGATTTATCCCGGTTTAAGAGACGAATTGGATCCGGAGCCGTTGTCTGAGAAGAAT
AAAGAGAATATAGTCGACACGGCTGCTGAGGGTGGAGAAGAGAAGAAAATCGAAACAGACGGAGATAACT
AATCTGCAATAAATATTACACTTATGTAATCTAATGGTTTCTTAAGAAAGTAGTCGTTATGGAGAAGTAG
TATTTTGTATTTTAGTTACTTTCATAAATATAGCAAGCTTATGTTGCATCTCAAACAGTGCGAAAAATAT
TTTAGTCTATTTTATAGTATCTACAAACAAATTTTCAATTCATCACAGACTTTCTTTGTGTACTAGCAAC
ACCCTAAAAACATTCGACAATGGTCAACGTCCAAACCTATACACAAAGGGCCGAGTCTCACCAGTCACCG
GTAGCACAGCGTCTCTTCAAATTAATGGACAGCAAGAAAACTAACTTGTGTGCTTCAGTGGATGTGAAAA
CAACCTCTGAGTTCTTATCTTTGATTGATAAGTTGGGTCCTTACATTTGTTTGGTTAAGACCCATATCGA
CATTATCGACGATTTTTCGTATGAAGGTACCATTGTTCCTTTGTTGGAATTGTCCAAGAAGCACAACTTC
ATGATCTTTGAAGATCGTAAATTCGCAGACATTGGAAACACTGTCAAGTCTCAGTATTCAGGTGGAGTCT
ACAAGATTGCCCAATGGTCAGATATCACCAATGCTCACGGTGTTACTGGTTCTGGTATTGTTCAGGGATT
AAAGGAAGCTGCAAGAGAAACTACCGACGAACCAAGAGGTTTATTGATGCTTGCCGAACTATCTTCTAAG
GGCTCGATTGCTCATGGTAAGTATACTGAAGAAACTGTGGAAATCGCCAAAACTGACAAAGAGTTTGTTA
TTGGGTTCATTGCCCAAAGAGACATGGGTGGACAAGATGAAGGTTTCGATTGGATTGTTATGACTCCTGG
TGTCGGTTTGGATGACAAGGGTGACAGTTTAGGTCAACAATATAGAACAGTAGATGAAGTTGTTTCCACA
GGAACCGATATTATCATTGTTGGTAGAGGCTTATTCGGCAAGGGTAGAGATCCTGATGTAGAGGGCCAAA
GATACAGAGAAGCTGGATGGAACGCTTACTTGAAGAAGACAAGCCAAGTGTAAAATATGTAAAATTTTGT
AAAAATCGTAAAACTGTAATGTACATCGTTAAGTATTTACAAACAACTATATGATTATTTACAAGCAGAG
GCCTATTCCAAAATTTCGAATTCCAGTAAGTCGTCAGTCAATCTGGTTCTCATTATTTCAAAAACCAAGA
GGGGCACGGATGTAGCCGGTATTGTTGTCAATGCATTGCGGACAAAACCTTTGTATGCCATTTGATACCA
AGTCAACTTTGATTTTGTCTTCATCCTAAGGATTTGGTTATATGTATCAATGTATGAGTTGTAGTACAAG
GTTATGGAGGGTTTGTATGAACGCGTAGCTGATGCATTGTAGAAATCAAGAGCTTCAAGTCTAGAAAGAT
GAATCTTCTGAATCTTGGTGATTGGGTATTGTATTGCCAACAACGAGAAAGCGGCAGATGCACCAGCTAC
GAGAATAAAGGTTGACCTCAATATCTTTTTGGTTCTCGTACGCTCCAAGCTCAATAGTCGTTCGTCTATC
TGTTCTTCGTTCATATTTGAGTATTGTCGTAACTTGCTTTTGATGGATTCTTTGCTTCGTCTATAAACAT
TGACAACCTTGAAAGTTGCTGTATAGCCTTGAGTCTTGACGAACTCAAAGGTAGAGAAGTAGAAGGCAAA
TCCAAGCGATTCTTTTACAAGCGAAAAACTATACCCAGCAAAAACTCCAACCAATCCGACTTCTTTAAGT
TTGTTCAAACCGTACATCCAGAGGTTTTGGTGTGAACCACTCAACATTTCTGCTGCTGTCAGTCTAGTAT
ATATGGCGTCTACAGGTGCTGCTGCGAGTGACTGAACGGCACCAGCAATAAAACCAGCTCTCCATGTATC
GAATGGGGAGTAATAGAACAATTCTCGGGGTTTATCTGCTTTTGGGGTATGCAGACTGTTGAATCGATCC
AAAGCCGTCAAGTAAGTTCCGTACAATATCAACCCTGTGAGCTCCATCGGAAAGAACATGTGAGCAAAAG
GCCAGCAAAAGGCCAGGAACCGTAAAAAGGCCGCGTTGCTGGCGTTTTTCCATAGGCTCCGCCCCCCTGA
CGAGCATCACAAAAATCGACGCTCAAGTCAGAGGTGGCGAAACCCGACAGGACTATAAAGATACCAGGCG
TTTCCCCCTGGAAGCTCCCTCGTGCGCTCTCCTGTTCCGACCCTGCCGCTTACCGGATACCTGTCCGCCT
TTCTCCCTTCGGGAAGCGTGGCGCTTTCTCATAGCTCACGCTGTAGGTATCTCAGTTCGGTGTAGGTCGT
TCGCTCCAAGCTGGGCTGTGTGCACGAACCCCCCGTTCAGCCCGACCGCTGCGCCTTATCCGGTAACTAT
CGTCTTGAGTCCAACCCGGTAAGACACGACTTATCGCCACTGGCAGCAGCCACTGGTAACAGGATTAGCA
GAGCGAGGTATGTAGGCGGTGCTACAGAGTTCTTGAAGTGGTGGCCTAACTACGGCTACACTAGAAGAAC
AGTATTTGGTATCTGCGCTCTGCTGAAGCCAGTTACCTTCGGAAAAAGAGTTGGTAGCTCTTGATCCGGC
AAACAAACCACCGCTGGTAGCGGTGGTTTTTTTGTTTGCAAGCAGCAGATTACGCGCAGAAAAAAAGGAT
CTCAAGAAGATCCTTTGATCTTTTCTACGGGGTCTGACGCTCAGTGGAACGAAAACTCACGTTAAGGGAT
TTTGGTCATGAGATTATCAAAAAGGATCTTCACCTAGATCCTTTTAAATTAAAAATGAAGTTTTAAATCA
ATCTAAAGTATATATGAGTAAACTTGGTCTGACAGTTACCAATGCTTAATCAGTGAGGCACCTATCTCAG
CGATCTGTCTATTTCGTTCATCCATAGTTGCCTGACTCCCCGTCGTGTAGATAACTACGATACGGGAGGG
CTTACCATCTGGCCCCAGTGCTGCAATGATACCGCGAGACCCACGCTCACCGGCTCCAGATTTATCAGCA
ATAAACCAGCCAGCCGGAAGGGCCGAGCGCAGAAGTGGTCCTGCAACTTTATCCGCCTCCATCCAGTCTA
TTAATTGTTGCCGGGAAGCTAGAGTAAGTAGTTCGCCAGTTAATAGTTTGCGCAACGTTGTTGCCATTGC
TACAGGCATCGTGGTGTCACGCTCGTCGTTTGGTATGGCTTCATTCAGCTCCGGTTCCCAACGATCAAGG
CGAGTTACATGATCCCCCATGTTGTGCAAAAAAGCGGTTAGCTCCTTCGGTCCTCCGATCGTTGTCAGAA
GTAAGTTGGCCGCAGTGTTATCACTCATGGTTATGGCAGCACTGCATAATTCTCTTACTGTCATGCCATC
CGTAAGATGCTTTTCTGTGACTGGTGAGTACTCAACCAAGTCATTCTGAGAATAGTGTATGCGGCGACCG
AGTTGCTCTTGCCCGGCGTCAATACGGGATAATACCGCGCCACATAGCAGAACTTTAAAAGTGCTCATCA
TTGGAAAACGTTCTTCGGGGCGAAAACTCTCAAGGATCTTACCGCTGTTGAGATCCAGTTCGATGTAACC
CACTCGTGCACCCAACTGATCTTCAGCATCTTTTACTTTCACCAGCGTTTCTGGGTGAGCAAAAACAGGA
AGGCAAAATGCCGCAAAAAAGGGAATAAGGGCGACACGGAAATGTTGAATACTCATACTCTTCCTTTTTC
AATATTATTGAAGCATTTATCAGGGTTATTGTCTCATGAGCGGATACATATTTGAATGTATTTAGAAAAA
TAAACAAATAGGGGTTCCGCGCACATTTCCCCGAAAAGTGCCACCTGACGTC
Features (pLannotate 1.2.2; 6 found; start..end, strand, type, name):
    783..1804    +  CDS            HygR (fragment): hygromycin B phosphotransferase confers resistance to hygromycin
   3053..4681    +  CDS            CBG99luc: green-emitting variant of click beetle luciferase human codon-optimized
   6195..6977    +  CDS            URA3: PYRF_YEAST - Experimental evidence at protein level: Swiss-Prot protein existence level 1. From Saccharomyces cerevisiae (strain ATCC 204508 / S288c) (Baker's yeast).
   8027..8615    -  rep_origin     ori: high-copy-number ColE1/pMB1/pBR322/pUC origin of replication
   8786..9646    -  CDS            AmpR: β-lactamase; bla; confers resistance to ampicillin, carbenicillin, and related antibiotics
   9647..9751    -  promoter       AmpR promoter: bla
