[The description below was written by a language model from this plasmid's Addgene catalogue record and pLannotate feature annotations shown in this document.]
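Description:
pWR16 is an integrating yeast expression plasmid that places a bioluminescent reporter into the genome of Scheffersomyces stipitis. It derives from the backbone pWR9, whose autonomously replicating sequence was replaced by a roughly 2.75 kb S. stipitis genomic segment cloned between SacI sites. This segment contains URA3 and its flanking sequence. With no ARS, the plasmid should not replicate on its own in the yeast, and the URA3 region supplies homology for chromosomal integration. In E. coli it is maintained as a high-copy plasmid through a ColE1/pUC-type origin, with an ampicillin resistance gene (β-lactamase) under its own promoter. The catalogue lists a total size of about 9.76 kb, close to the 9,782 nt sequenced record.

The payload consists of two expression cassettes built from S. stipitis regulatory elements. The first drives coHPH, a synthetic codon-optimized hygromycin B phosphotransferase gene, from the TEF1 promoter with the ACT1 terminator, providing hygromycin selection in yeast. The second drives coCBG from the TDH3 promoter with the ADH2 terminator. coCBG is a codon-optimized version of the green-emitting click beetle luciferase CBG99, and it produces the bioluminescent signal.

The automated feature table detects the hygromycin resistance, luciferase and URA3 coding sequences in that order, plus the bacterial elements. It does not annotate the yeast promoters or terminators. It labels the luciferase as human codon-optimized and matches URA3 to the S. cerevisiae protein, but these are reference-library matches, whereas the catalogue describes an S. stipitis URA3 and a resynthesized luciferase. The plasmid belongs to a reusable bioluminescent and Cas9-based toolset for repeatedly modifying wild-type S. stipitis.
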