Addgene plasmid #202711: pWR16
Purpose: integrating bioluminescent reporter plasmid for S. stipitis
Depositing lab: J. Brian Robertson. Depositing organization: Middle Tennessee State University. Publication: BLINCAR: a reusable bioluminescent and Cas9-based genetic toolset for repeatedly modifying wild-type Scheffersomyces stipitis. Reichard WD, Smith SE, Robertson JB. mSphere. 2023 Aug 24;8(4):e0022423. doi: 10.1128/msphere.00224-23. Epub 2023 Jun 22. PubMed 37345937.
Backbone
  Vector backbone: pWR9
  Backbone manufacturer: Robertson
  Backbone size w/o insert (bp): 8155
  Total vector size (bp): 9761
  Modifications to backbone: S. stipitis genomic section containing URA3 gene and flanking sequence (for chromosomal integration) was added in place of the ARS of pWR9
  Vector type: Yeast Expression
  Selectable markers: Hygromycin
Growth in bacteria
  Bacterial resistance: Ampicillin, 100 μg/mL
  Growth temperature: 37°C
  Growth strain: DH5alpha
  Copy number: High Copy
Gene/Insert 1
  Gene/Insert name: TEF1 promoter (S. stipitis)
  Species: S. stipitis (yeast)
  Insert size (bp): 726
  Entrez Gene: TEF1 (a.k.a. PICST_65303)
Gene/Insert 2
  Gene/Insert name: coHPH
  Species: Synthetic
  Insert size (bp): 1029
Gene/Insert 3
  Gene/Insert name: ACT1 terminator (S. stipitis)
  Species: S. stipitis (yeast)
  Insert size (bp): 400
Gene/Insert 4
  Gene/Insert name: TDH3 promoter (S. stipitis)
  Species: S. stipitis (yeast)
  Insert size (bp): 749
Gene/Insert 5
  Gene/Insert name: coCBG
  Species: Synthetic
  Insert size (bp): 1629
Gene/Insert 6
  Gene/Insert name: ADH2 terminator (S. stipitis)
  Species: S. stipitis (yeast)
  Insert size (bp): 374
Gene/Insert 7
  Gene/Insert name: URA3 and flanking sequence
  Species: S. stipitis (yeast)
  Insert size (bp): 2754
  Cloning method: Restriction Enzyme; 5′ cloning site SacI (not destroyed); 3′ cloning site SacI (not destroyed)
  Sequencing primers: 5′ AGTACGAACAAGAGAATGA; 3′ ACAGGGTTGATATTGTACG
Resource information
  A portion of this plasmid was derived from a plasmid made by: coCBG is a codon optimized version of Promega's CBG99 which was synthesized by GenScript
Terms and licenses: Academic/Nonprofit Terms; Industry Terms: Not Available to Industry
How to cite: pWR16 was a gift from J. Brian Robertson (Addgene plasmid # 202711 ; http://n2t.net/addgene:202711 ; RRID:Addgene_202711)
